Addgene plasmid #115807: pscALPS gag-gfp/deltavpx
Purpose: SFFV promoter expresses gag-gfp fusion with no ORF after CypA promoter
Depositing lab: Jeremy Luban. Depositing organization: University of Massachusetts, Worcester. Publication: Primate immunodeficiency virus proteins Vpx and Vpr counteract transcriptional repression of proviruses by the HUSH complex. Yurkovetskiy L, Guney MH, Kim K, Goh SL, McCauley S, Dauphin A, Diehl WE, Luban J. Nat Microbiol. 2018 Dec;3(12):1354-1361. doi: 10.1038/s41564-018-0256-x. Epub 2018 Oct 8. PubMed 30297740.
Backbone
  Vector backbone: pscALPS Blasti
  Vector type: Lentiviral
Growth in bacteria
  Bacterial resistance: Ampicillin, 100 μg/mL
  Growth temperature: 30°C
  Growth strain: NEB Stable
  Copy number: High Copy
Gene/Insert
  Gene/Insert name: gag-gfp
  Promoter: SFFV
  Cloning method: Restriction Enzyme; 5′ cloning site XbaI (unknown if destroyed); 3′ cloning site EcoRI (unknown if destroyed)
Terms and licenses: Academic/Nonprofit Terms; Industry Terms: Not Available to Industry
Depositor comments: Please visit https://www.biorxiv.org/content/early/2018/04/03/293001 for bioRxiv preprint.
How to cite: pscALPS gag-gfp/deltavpx was a gift from Jeremy Luban (Addgene plasmid # 115807 ; http://n2t.net/addgene:115807 ; RRID:Addgene_115807)
