[The description below was written by a language model from this plasmid's Addgene catalogue record and pLannotate feature annotations shown in this document.]
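Description:
pscALPS gag-gfp/deltavpx is an HIV-1-based lentiviral transfer vector built on the pscALPS Blasti backbone. It is propagated in bacteria through a high-copy ColE1/pUC-type origin and selected with ampicillin (AmpR under its own bla promoter). Genomic RNA is produced from a CMV enhancer/promoter placed upstream of a truncated 5' LTR, with an SV40 enhancer/early promoter annotated just before it. The usual cis-acting lentiviral elements follow: the Ψ packaging signal running into a short gag fragment, the Rev response element for Rev-dependent nuclear export, residual env and rev fragments, and the cPPT/CTS. A WPRE, which enhances transcript expression, sits near the 3' end ahead of a nef-derived fragment and the 3' LTR. That LTR is annotated only as a truncated repeat, so the record does not establish whether the U3 region is deleted.

The payload is a fusion of full-length HIV-1 gag (matched to the NY5 isolate) to EGFP, driven by the spleen focus-forming virus (SFFV) LTR promoter and cloned between XbaI and EcoRI sites. According to the catalogue entry, the vector also carries a second, CypA promoter that has no open reading frame behind it. This promoter is not annotated in the feature table, but an unannotated stretch of about 500 nt between EGFP and the WPRE is where it would plausibly lie. The "deltavpx" name and the associated study on Vpx/Vpr counteraction of HUSH-mediated provirus silencing suggest it is the empty control for companion vectors expressing Vpx from that position, with Gag-GFP fluorescence reporting proviral expression. The record does not state this use explicitly.
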