Features (pLannotate 1.2.2; 20 found; start..end, strand, type, name):
     69..398     +  promoter       SV40 promoter: SV40 enhancer and early promoter
    410..789     +  enhancer       CMV enhancer: human cytomegalovirus immediate early enhancer
    790..989     +  promoter       CMV promoter: human cytomegalovirus (CMV) immediate early promoter
   1007..1187    +  LTR            5' LTR (truncated): truncated 5' long terminal repeat (LTR) from HIV-1
   1234..1359    +  misc_feature   HIV-1 Ψ: packaging signal of human immunodeficiency virus type 1
   1343..1681    +  CDS            HIV-1 gag (fragment): gag protein from human immunodeficiency virus 1; gag
   1856..2089    +  misc_feature   RRE: The Rev response element (RRE) of HIV-1 allows for Rev-dependent mRNA export from the nucleus to the cytoplasm.
   2210..2452    +  CDS            env (fragment): ENV_HV2ST - Experimental evidence at protein level: Swiss-Prot protein existence level 1. The gp120-gp41 heterodimer allows rapid transcytosis of the virus through CD4 negative cells such as simple epithelial monolayers of the intestinal, rectal and endocervical epithelial barriers. Both gp120 and gp41 specifically recognize glycosphingolipids galactosyl- ceramide (GalCer) or 3' sulfo-galactosyl-ceramide (GalS) present in the lipid rafts structures of epithelial cells. Binding to these alternative receptors allows the rapid transcytosis of the virus through the epithelial cells. This transcyto
   2465..2565    +  CDS            Rev (fragment): human immunodeficiency virus 1 (HIV-1) Rev protein; rev; enhances nuclear export of unspliced and incompletely spliced viral mRNAs
   2615..2732    +  misc_feature   cPPT/CTS: central polypurine tract and central termination sequence of HIV-1
   2869..3276    +  promoter       SFFV promoter: spleen focus-forming virus long terminal repeat (LTR) promoter
   3291..4790    +  CDS            gag (sequence partly withheld): GAG_HV1N5 - Experimental evidence at protein level: Swiss-Prot protein existence level 1. [p6-gag]: Plays a role in budding of the assembled particle by interacting with the host class E VPS proteins TSG101 and PDCD6IP/AIP1. From Human immunodeficiency virus type 1 group M subtype B (isolate NY5) (HIV-1).
   4809..5525    +  CDS            EGFP: EGFP is a basic (constitutively fluorescent) green fluorescent protein published in 1996, derived from Aequorea victoria. It is reported to be a rapidly-maturing weak dimer with moderate acid sensitivity.
   6025..6613    +  misc_feature   WPRE: woodchuck hepatitis virus posttranscriptional regulatory element
   6624..7124    +  CDS            nef (fragment): NEF_HV1LA - Experimental evidence at protein level: Swiss-Prot protein existence level 1. Extracellular Nef protein targets CD4(+) T-lymphocytes for apoptosis by interacting with CXCR4 surface receptors. From Human immunodeficiency virus type 1 group M subtype B (isolate Lai) (HIV-1).
   7131..7311    +  LTR            5' LTR (truncated): truncated 5' long terminal repeat (LTR) from HIV-1
   7382..7970    -  rep_origin     ori: high-copy-number ColE1/pMB1/pBR322/pUC origin of replication
   8141..9001    -  CDS            AmpR: β-lactamase; bla; confers resistance to ampicillin, carbenicillin, and related antibiotics
   9002..9106    -  promoter       AmpR promoter: bla
   9165..9217    -  misc_feature   bom (fragment): basis of mobility region from pBR322
>Addgene plasmid #115807 | pscALPS gag-gfp/deltavpx | addgene full sequence | sequence record 232368 | Addgene NGS Result
AATCTGCTTAGGGTTAGGCGTTTTGCGCTGCTTCGCGATGTACGGGCCAGATATACGCGCTGTGGAATGT
GTGTCAGTTAGGGTGTGGAAAGTCCCCAGGCTCCCCAGCAGGCAGAAGTATGCAAAGCATGCATCTCAAT
TAGTCAGCAACCAGGTGTGGAAAGTCCCCAGGCTCCCCAGCAGGCAGAAGTATGCAAAGCATGCATCTCA
ATTAGTCAGCAACCATAGTCCCGCCCCTAACTCCGCCCATCCCGCCCCTAACTCCGCCCAGTTCCGCCCA
TTCTCCGCCCCATGGCTGACTAATTTTTTTTATTTATGCAGAGGCCGAGGCCGCCTCTGCCTCTGAGCTA
TTCCAGAAGTAGTGAGGAGGCTTTTTTGGAGGCCTAGGCTTTTGCAAAAAGCTCGCGTTGACATTGATTA
TTGACTAGTTATTAATAGTAATCAATTACGGGGTCATTAGTTCATAGCCCATATATGGAGTTCCGCGTTA
CATAACTTACGGTAAATGGCCCGCCTGGCTGACCGCCCAACGACCCCCGCCCATTGACGTCAATAATGAC
GTATGTTCCCATAGTAACGCCAATAGGGACTTTCCATTGACGTCAATGGGTGGAGTATTTACGGTAAACT
GCCCACTTGGCAGTACATCAAGTGTATCATATGCCAAGTACGCCCCCTATTGACGTCAATGACGGTAAAT
GGCCCGCCTGGCATTATGCCCAGTACATGACCTTATGGGACTTTCCTACTTGGCAGTACATCTACGTATT
AGTCATCGCTATTACCATGGTGATGCGGTTTTGGCAGTACATCAATGGGCGTGGATAGCGGTTTGACTCA
CGGGGATTTCCAAGTCTCCACCCCATTGACGTCAATGGGAGTTTGTTTTGGCACCAAAATCAACGGGACT
TTCCAAAATGTCGTAACAACTCCGCCCCATTGACGCAAATGGGCGGTAGGCGTGTACGGTGGGAGGTCTA
TATAAGCAGCGCGTTTTGCCTGTACTGGGTCTCTCTGGTTAGACCAGATCTGAGCCTGGGAGCTCTCTGG
CTAACTAGGGAACCCACTGCTTAAGCCTCAATAAAGCTTGCCTTGAGTGCTTCAAGTAGTGTGTGCCCGT
CTGTTGTGTGACTCTGGTAACTAGAGATCCCTCAGACCCTTTTAGTCAGTGTGGAAAATCTCTAGCAGTG
GCGCCCGAACAGGGACTTGAAAGCGAAAGGGAAACCAGAGGAGCTCTCTCGACGCAGGACTCGGCTTGCT
GAAGCGCGCACGGCAAGAGGCGAGGGGCGGCGACTGGTGAGTACGCCAAAAATTTTGACTAGCGGAGGCT
AGAAGGAGAGAGATGGGTGCGAGAGCGTCAGTATTAAGCGGGGGAGAATTAGATCGCGATGGGAAAAAAT
TCGGTTAAGGCCAGGGGGAAAGAAAAAATATAAATTAAAACATATAGTATGGGCAAGCAGGGAGCTAGAA
CGATTCGCAGTTAATCCTGGCCTGTTAGAAACATCAGAAGGCTGTAGACAAATACTGGGACAGCTACAAC
CATCCCTTCAGACAGGATCAGAAGAACTTAGATCATTATATAATACAGTAGCAACCCTCTATTGTGTGCA
TCAAAGGATAGAGATAAAAGACACCAAGGAAGCTTTAGACAAGATAGAGGAAGAGCAAAACAAAAGTAAG
ACCACCGCACAGCAAGCGGCCGGCCGCTGATCTTCAGACCTGGAGGAGGAGATATGAGGGACAATTGGAG
AAGTGAATTATATAAATATAAAGTAGTAAAAATTGAACCATTAGGAGTAGCACCCACCAAGGCAAAGAGA
AGAGTGGTGCAGAGAGAAAAAAGAGCAGTGGGAATAGGAGCTTTGTTCCTTGGGTTCTTGGGAGCAGCAG
GAAGCACTATGGGCGCAGCGTCAATGACGCTGACGGTACAGGCCAGACAATTATTGTCTGGTATAGTGCA
GCAGCAGAACAATTTGCTGAGGGCTATTGAGGCGCAACAGCATCTGTTGCAACTCACAGTCTGGGGCATC
AAGCAGCTCCAGGCAAGAATCCTGGCTGTGGAAAGATACCTAAAGGATCAACAGCTCCTGGGGATTTGGG
GTTGCTCTGGAAAACTCATTTGCACCACTGCTGTGCCTTGGAATGCTAGTTGGAGTAATAAATCTCTGGA
ACAGATTTGGAATCACACGACCTGGATGGAGTGGGACAGAGAATTAACAATTACACAAGCTTAATACACT
CCTTAATTGAAGAATCGCAAAACCAGCAAGAAAAGAATGAACAAGAATTATTGGAATTAGATAAATGGGC
AAGTTTGTGGAATTGGTTTAACATAACAAATTGGCTGTGGTATATAAAATTATTCATAATGATAGTAGGA
GGCTTGGTAGGTTTAAGAATAGTTTTTGCTGTACTTTCTATAGTGAATAGAGTTAGGCAGGGATATTCAC
CATTATCGTTTCAGACCCACCTCCCAACCCCGAGGGGACCCGACAGGCCCGAAGGAATAGAAGAAGAAGG
TGGAGAGAGAGACAGAGACAGATCCATTCGATTAGTGAACGGATCGGCACTGCGTGCGCCAATTCTGCAG
ACAAATGGCAGTATTCATCCACAATTTTAAAAGAAAAGGGGGGATTGGGGGGTACAGTGCAGGGGAAAGA
ATAGTAGACATAATAGCAACAGACATACAAACTAAAGAATTACAAAAACAAATTACAAAAATTCAAAATT
TTCGGGTTTATTACAGGGACAGCAGAGATCCAGTTTGGTTAATTAACTGCAGCCCCGATAAAATAAAAGA
TTTTATTTAGTCTCCAGAAAAAGGGGGGAATGAAAGACCCCACCTGTAGGTTTGGCAAGCTAGCTGCAGT
AACGCCATTTTGCAAGGCATGGAAAAATACCAAACCAAGAATAGAGAAGTTCAGATCAAGGGCGGGTACA
TGAAAATAGCTAACGTTGGGCCAAACAGGATATCTGCGGTGAGCAGTTTCGGCCCCGGCCCGGGGCCAAG
AACAGATGGTCACCGCAGTTTCGGCCCCGGCCCGAGGCCAAGAACAGATGGTCCCCAGATATGGCCCAAC
CCTCAGCAGTTTCTTAAGACCCATCAGATGTTTCCAGGCTCCCCCAAGGACCTGAAATGACCCTGCGCCT
TATTTGAATTAACCAATCAGCCTGCTTCTCGCTTCTGTTCGCGCGCTTCTGCTTCCCGAGCTCTATAAAA
GAGCTCACAACCCCTCACTCGGCGCGCCAGTCCTCCGACAGACTGAGTCGCCCGGGGGTCTAGAGCCGCC
ATGGCGGCAAGGGCAAGCGTGCTGAGCGGGGGGGAGCTGGACAAATGGGAGAAAATCCGGCTGAGACCTG
GAGGCAAGAAACAGTATAAACTGAAGCACATCGTGTGGGCTAGCAGAGAACTGGAGAGGTTCGCAGTCAA
CCCCGGCCTGCTGGAAACATCCGAGGGATGCCGACAGATTCTGGGGCAGCTGCAGCCTTCCCTGCAGACT
GGATCCGAGGAACTGCGCAGTCTGTACAACACAGTGGCCACCCTGTATTGCGTGCATCAGCGGATTGACG
TGAAAGATACCAAGGAGGCTCTGGACAAAATCGAGGAAGAGCAGAATAAGTCCAAGAAAAAGGCACAGCA
GGCGGCCGCAGATACAGGGAACAATAGCCAGGTGTCCCAGAACTAC
[693 nt withheld, positions 3687-4379]
GCTGAGGCAATGAGCCAGGTCACCAATCCAGCCACAATCATGATTCAGAAGGGCAACTTCCGGAACCAGC
GCAAAACCGTGAAGTGCTTTAACTGTGGCAAAGAGGGGCATATCGCAAAGAATTGCAGGGCCCCTCGGAA
AAAGGGATGCTGGAAATGTGGAAAGGAAGGCCACCAGATGAAGGACTGTACTGAGAGACAGGCTAACTTC
CTGGGCAAAATTTGGCCCTCCCATAAGGGGAGACCCGGGAATTTTCTGCAGAGCCGGCCTGAGCCAACCG
CACCACCCGAAGAGAGTTTCAGGTTTGGCGAAGAGACTACCACACCATCACAGAAACAGGAACCCATCGA
CAAGGAGCTGTATCCTCTGGCAAGTCTGCGAAGCCTGTTTGGAAGCGACCCCTCATCTCAGGGCGGAAGC
GGCGGATCCATGGTCTCAAAGGGGGAAGAGCTGTTTACTGGGGTCGTGCCTATTCTGGTCGAACTGGACG
GGGATGTCAACGGCCACAAGTTTAGTGTGAGCGGAGAGGGAGAAGGCGACGCCACTTACGGAAAGCTGAC
CCTGAAATTCATTTGCACCACAGGCAAGCTGCCAGTGCCCTGGCCTACCCTGGTCACTACCCTGACATAC
GGCGTCCAGTGTTTTAGTAGGTATCCTGACCACATGAAGCAGCATGATTTCTTTAAATCAGCTATGCCAG
AGGGATACGTGCAGGAACGCACCATTTTCTTTAAGGACGATGGCAACTACAAGACTCGAGCAGAGGTGAA
GTTCGAAGGGGACACCCTGGTCAACCGGATCGAGCTGAAGGGAATCGACTTTAAAGAAGATGGAAACATC
CTGGGCCACAAGCTGGAGTACAACTATAATTCTCATAACGTGTACATCATGGCCGATAAGCAGAAAAACG
GGATTAAGGTCAATTTCAAAATCAGACACAACATCGAAGACGGCAGCGTGCAGCTGGCTGATCATTACCA
GCAGAACACACCAATTGGCGACGGGCCAGTGCTGCTGCCAGATAATCACTATCTGAGCACTCAGTCCGCC
CTGTCTAAGGACCCTAACGAGAAACGCGATCATATGGTGCTGCTGGAGTTCGTCACAGCCGCTGGGATCA
CTCTGGGAATGGACGAGCTGTATAAATGAGAATTCTCGACCTTGACTGGCGGCGCGACCTTGAGGCCTGC
GTTCGCCTCAGTTGCCCCCTCTGTGCAATGGGGAGACGCGCCTCATCGCTTGACAACGGCCGAAGAGCCG
CCGCGCTTCCGTCTCCCGCGTGCGCGCGCCATGCTGCCCACCCCCGTTCCGCACTGACCCTCCCCCGTGC
CCCGCGTCCCGTACTGCCGCCCCGCCCCGAGTCCCATGCCGCAGCCACCGCGACGGAGCCCGCAGGCGGG
AACCTGCCTCCGCGCGTTAGCGCGCACGCGCGCCTCATGTGTCGTCCCCATCAGCGCCGGCTTCCGTCTA
TAGGCCAGATGCACTGTCACTCTGGCGAAGTCGCAGACCCGATTGGCCGGGACGGAGGCGCGAGACCGGG
TTGCGGGCGGGGCCGAACGTGGTATAAAAGGGGCGGGAGGCCAGGCTCGTGCCGTTTTGCAGACGCCACC
GCCGAGGAAAACCGTGTACTATTAGCCACGCCGCTAATCAACCTCTGGATTACAAAATTTGTGAAAGATT
GACTGGTATTCTTAACTATGTTGCTCCTTTTACGCTATGTGGATACGCTGCTTTAATGCCTTTGTATCAT
GCTATTGCTTCCCGTATGGCTTTCATTTTCTCCTCCTTGTATAAATCCTGGTTGCTGTCTCTTTATGAGG
AGTTGTGGCCCGTTGTCAGGCAACGTGGCGTGGTGTGCACTGTGTTTGCTGACGCAACCCCCACTGGTTG
GGGCATTGCCACCACCTGTCAGCTCCTTTCCGGGACTTTCGCTTTCCCCCTCCCTATTGCCACGGCGGAA
CTCATCGCCGCCTGCCTTGCCCGCTGCTGGACAGGGGCTCGGCTGTTGGGCACTGACAATTCCGTGGTGT
TGTCGGGGAAGCTGACGTCCTTTCCATGGCTGCTCGCCTGTGTTGCCACCTGGATTCTGCGCGGGACGTC
CTTCTGCTACGTCCCTTCGGCCCTCAATCCAGCGGACCTTCCTTCCCGCGGCCTGCTGCCGGCTCTGCGG
CCTCTTCCGCGTCTTCGCCTTCGCCCTCAGACGAGTCGGATCTCCCTTTGGGCCGCCTCCCCGCTTAATC
GCGTCGAGACCTAGAAAAACATGGAGCAATCACAAGTAGCAATACAGCAGCTACCAATGCTGATTGTGCC
TGGCTAGAAGCACAAGAGGAGGAGGAGGTGGGTTTTCCAGTCACACCTCAGGTACCTTTAAGACCAATGA
CTTACAAGGCAGCTGTAGATCTTAGCCACTTTTTAAAAGAAAAGGGGGGACTGGAAGGGCTAATTCACTC
CCAACGAAGACAAGATATCCTTGATCTGTGGATCTACCACACACAAGGCTACTTCCCTGATTGGCAGAAC
TACACACCAGGGCCAGGGATCAGATATCCACTGACCTTTGGATGGTGCTACAAGCTAGTACCAGTTGAGC
AAGAGAAGGTAGAAGAAGCCAATGAAGGAGAGAACACCCGCTTGTTACACCCTGTGAGCCTGCATGGGAT
GGATGACCCGGAGAGAGAAGTATTAGAGTGGAGGTTTGACAGCCGCCTAGCATTTCATCACATGGCCCGA
GAGCTGCATCCGGACTGTACTGGGTCTCTCTGGTTAGACCAGATCTGAGCCTGGGAGCTCTCTGGCTAAC
TAGGGAACCCACTGCTTAAGCCTCAATAAAGCTTGCCTTGAGTGCTTCAAGTAGTGTGTGCCCGTCTGTT
GTGTGACTCTGGTAACTAGAGATCCCTCAGACCCTTTTAGTCAGTGTGGAAAATCTCTAGCAGGGCCCGT
TTCATGTGAGCAAAAGGCCAGCAAAAGGCCAGGAACCGTAAAAAGGCCGCGTTGCTGGCGTTTTTCCATA
GGCTCCGCCCCCCTGACGAGCATCACAAAAATCGACGCTCAAGTCAGAGGTGGCGAAACCCGACAGGACT
ATAAAGATACCAGGCGTTTCCCCCTGGAAGCTCCCTCGTGCGCTCTCCTGTTCCGACCCTGCCGCTTACC
GGATACCTGTCCGCCTTTCTCCCTTCGGGAAGCGTGGCGCTTTCTCATAGCTCACGCTGTAGGTATCTCA
GTTCGGTGTAGGTCGTTCGCTCCAAGCTGGGCTGTGTGCACGAACCCCCCGTTCAGCCCGACCGCTGCGC
CTTATCCGGTAACTATCGTCTTGAGTCCAACCCGGTAAGACACGACTTATCGCCACTGGCAGCAGCCACT
GGTAACAGGATTAGCAGAGCGAGGTATGTAGGCGGTGCTACAGAGTTCTTGAAGTGGTGGCCTAACTACG
GCTACACTAGAAGAACAGTATTTGGTATCTGCGCTCTGCTGAAGCCAGTTACCTTCGGAAAAAGAGTTGG
TAGCTCTTGATCCGGCAAACAAACCACCGCTGGTAGCGGTGGTTTTTTTGTTTGCAAGCAGCAGATTACG
CGCAGAAAAAAAGGATCTCAAGAAGATCCTTTGATCTTTTCTACGGGGTCTGACGCTCAGTGGAACGAAA
ACTCACGTTAAGGGATTTTGGTCATGAGATTATCAAAAAGGATCTTCACCTAGATCCTTTTAAATTAAAA
ATGAAGTTTTAAATCAATCTAAAGTATATATGAGTAAACTTGGTCTGACAGTTACCAATGCTTAATCAGT
GAGGCACCTATCTCAGCGATCTGTCTATTTCGTTCATCCATAGTTGCCTGACTCCCCGTCGTGTAGATAA
CTACGATACGGGAGGGCTTACCATCTGGCCCCAGTGCTGCAATGATACCGCGAGACCCACGCTCACCGGC
TCCAGATTTATCAGCAATAAACCAGCCAGCCGGAAGGGCCGAGCGCAGAAGTGGTCCTGCAACTTTATCC
GCCTCCATCCAGTCTATTAATTGTTGCCGGGAAGCTAGAGTAAGTAGTTCGCCAGTTAATAGTTTGCGCA
ACGTTGTTGCCATTGCTACAGGCATCGTGGTGTCACGCTCGTCGTTTGGTATGGCTTCATTCAGCTCCGG
TTCCCAACGATCAAGGCGAGTTACATGATCCCCCATGTTGTGCAAAAAAGCGGTTAGCTCCTTCGGTCCT
CCGATCGTTGTCAGAAGTAAGTTGGCCGCAGTGTTATCACTCATGGTTATGGCAGCACTGCATAATTCTC
TTACTGTCATGCCATCCGTAAGATGCTTTTCTGTGACTGGTGAGTACTCAACCAAGTCATTCTGAGAATA
GTGTATGCGGCGACCGAGTTGCTCTTGCCCGGCGTCAATACGGGATAATACCGCGCCACATAGCAGAACT
TTAAAAGTGCTCATCATTGGAAAACGTTCTTCGGGGCGAAAACTCTCAAGGATCTTACCGCTGTTGAGAT
CCAGTTCGATGTAACCCACTCGTGCACCCAACTGATCTTCAGCATCTTTTACTTTCACCAGCGTTTCTGG
GTGAGCAAAAACAGGAAGGCAAAATGCCGCAAAAAAGGGAATAAGGGCGACACGGAAATGTTGAATACTC
ATACTCTTCCTTTTTCAATATTATTGAAGCATTTATCAGGGTTATTGTCTCATGAGCGGATACATATTTG
AATGTATTTAGAAAAATAAACAAATAGGGGTTCCGCGCACATTTCCCCGAAAAGTGCCACCTGACGTCGA
CGGATCGGGAGATCTCCCGATCCCCTATGGTGCACTCTCAGTACAATCTGCTCTGATGCCGCATAGTTAA
GCCAGTATCTGCTCCCTGCTTGTGTGTTGGAGGTCGCTGAGTAGTGCGCGAGCAAAATTTAAGCTACAAC
AAGGCAAGGCTTGACCGACAATTGCATGAAG
