>Addgene plasmid #115807 | pscALPS gag-gfp/deltavpx | depositor partial sequence | sequence record 218755 | gag-gfp
TCTAGAGCCGCCATGGCGGCAAGGGCAAGCGTGCTGAGCGGGGGGGAGCTGGACAAATGGGAGAAAATCC
GGCTGAGACCTGGAGGCAAGAAACAGTATAAACTGAAGCACATCGTGTGGGCTAGCAGAGAACTGGAGAG
GTTCGCAGTCAACCCCGGCCTGCTGGAAACATCCGAGGGATGCCGACAGATTCTGGGGCAGCTGCAGCCT
TCCCTGCAGACTGGATCCGAGGAACTGCGCAGTCTGTACAACACAGTGGCCACCCTGTATTGCGTGCATC
AGCGGATTGACGTGAAAGATACCAAGGAGGCTCTGGACAAAATCGAGGAAGAGCAGAATAAGTCCAAGAA
AAAGGCACAGCAGGCGGCCGCAGATACAGGGAACAATAGCCAGGTGTCCCAGAACTAC
[693 nt withheld, positions 409-1101]
GCTGAGGCAATGAGCCAGGTCACCAATCCAGCCACAATCATGATTCAGAAGGGCAACTTCCGGAACCAGC
GCAAAACCGTGAAGTGCTTTAACTGTGGCAAAGAGGGGCATATCGCAAAGAATTGCAGGGCCCCTCGGAA
AAAGGGATGCTGGAAATGTGGAAAGGAAGGCCACCAGATGAAGGACTGTACTGAGAGACAGGCTAACTTC
CTGGGCAAAATTTGGCCCTCCCATAAGGGGAGACCCGGGAATTTTCTGCAGAGCCGGCCTGAGCCAACCG
CACCACCCGAAGAGAGTTTCAGGTTTGGCGAAGAGACTACCACACCATCACAGAAACAGGAACCCATCGA
CAAGGAGCTGTATCCTCTGGCAAGTCTGCGAAGCCTGTTTGGAAGCGACCCCTCATCTCAGGGCGGAAGC
GGCGGATCCATGGTCTCAAAGGGGGAAGAGCTGTTTACTGGGGTCGTGCCTATTCTGGTCGAACTGGACG
GGGATGTCAACGGCCACAAGTTTAGTGTGAGCGGAGAGGGAGAAGGCGACGCCACTTACGGAAAGCTGAC
CCTGAAATTCATTTGCACCACAGGCAAGCTGCCAGTGCCCTGGCCTACCCTGGTCACTACCCTGACATAC
GGCGTCCAGTGTTTTAGTAGGTATCCTGACCACATGAAGCAGCATGATTTCTTTAAATCAGCTATGCCAG
AGGGATACGTGCAGGAACGCACCATTTTCTTTAAGGACGATGGCAACTACAAGACTCGAGCAGAGGTGAA
GTTCGAAGGGGACACCCTGGTCAACCGGATCGAGCTGAAGGGAATCGACTTTAAAGAAGATGGAAACATC
CTGGGCCACAAGCTGGAGTACAACTATAATTCTCATAACGTGTACATCATGGCCGATAAGCAGAAAAACG
GGATTAAGGTCAATTTCAAAATCAGACACAACATCGAAGACGGCAGCGTGCAGCTGGCTGATCATTACCA
GCAGAACACACCAATTGGCGACGGGCCAGTGCTGCTGCCAGATAATCACTATCTGAGCACTCAGTCCGCC
CTGTCTAAGGACCCTAACGAGAAACGCGATCATATGGTGCTGCTGGAGTTCGTCACAGCCGCTGGGATCA
CTCTGGGAATGGACGAGCTGTATAAATGAGAATTC
